>Addgene plasmid #11250 | hCathepsin L | addgene full sequence | sequence record 240705 | Addgene NGS Result
ACCGACAATTGCATGAAGAATCTGCTTAGGGTTAGGCGTTTTGCGCTGCTTCGCGATGTACGGGCCAGAT
ATACGCGTTGACATTGATTATTGACTAGTTATTAATAGTAATCAATTACGGGGTCATTAGTTCATAGCCC
ATATATGGAGTTCCGCGTTACATAACTTACGGTAAATGGCCCGCCTGGCTGACCGCCCAACGACCCCCGC
CCATTGACGTCAATAATGACGTATGTTCCCATAGTAACGCCAATAGGGACTTTCCATTGACGTCAATGGG
TGGAGTATTTACGGTAAACTGCCCACTTGGCAGTACATCAAGTGTATCATATGCCAAGTACGCCCCCTAT
TGACGTCAATGACGGTAAATGGCCCGCCTGGCATTATGCCCAGTACATGACCTTATGGGACTTTCCTACT
TGGCAGTACATCTACGTATTAGTCATCGCTATTACCATGGTGATGCGGTTTTGGCAGTACATCAATGGGC
GTGGATAGCGGTTTGACTCACGGGGATTTCCAAGTCTCCACCCCATTGACGTCAATGGGAGTTTGTTTTG
GCACCAAAATCAACGGGACTTTCCAAAATGTCGTAACAACTCCGCCCCATTGACGCAAATGGGCGGTAGG
CGTGTACGGTGGGAGGTCTATATAAGCAGAGCTCTCTGGCTAACTAGAGAACCCACTGCTTACTGGCTTA
TCGAAATTAATACGACTCACTATAGGGAGACCCAAGCTGGCTAGCGTTTAAACGGGCCCTCTAGA
[999 nt withheld, positions 766-1764]
GGTACCGAGACCTCCCAGGTGGCGCCCGCTTAAGCTTGGATCCGCGTTAAGTTTAAACCGCTGATCAGCC
TCGACTGTGCCTTCTAGTTGCCAGCCATCTGTTGTTTGCCCCTCCCCCGTGCCTTCCTTGACCCTGGAAG
GTGCCACTCCCACTGTCCTTTCCTAATAAAATGAGGAAATTGCATCGCATTGTCTGAGTAGGTGTCATTC
TATTCTGGGGGGTGGGGTGGGGCAGGACAGCAAGGGGGAGGATTGGGAAGACAATAGCAGGCATGCTGGG
GATGCGGTGGGCTCTATGGCTTCTGAGGCGGAAAGAACCAGCTGGGGCTCTAGGGGGTATCCCC
[124 nt withheld, positions 2109-2232]
C
[91 nt withheld, positions 2234-2324]
A
[49 nt withheld, positions 2326-2374]
CCTTTGACGTTGGAGTCCACGTTCTTT
[37 nt withheld, positions 2402-2438]
ACCCTATCTCGGTCTATTCTTTTGATTTATAAGGGATTTTGCCGATTTCGGCCTATTGGTTAAAAAATGA
GCTGATTTAACAAAAATTTAACGCGAATTAATTCTGTGGAATGTGTGTCAGTTAGGGTGTGGAAAGTCCC
CAGGCTCCCCAGCAGGCAGAAGTATGCAAAGCATGCATCTCAATTAGTCAGCAACCAGGTGTGGAAAGTC
CCCAGGCTCCCCAGCAGGCAGAAGTATGCAAAGCATGCATCTCAATTAGTCAGCAACCATAGTCCCGCCC
CTAACTCCGCCCATCCCGCCCCTAACTCCGCCCAGTTCCGCCCATTCTCCGCCCCATGGCTGACTAATTT
TTTTTATTTATGCAGAGGCCGAGGCCGCCTCTGCCTCTGAGCTATTCCAGAAGTAGTGAGGAGGCTTTTT
TGGAGGCCTAGGCTTTTGCAAAAAGCTCCCGGGAGCTTGTATATCCATTTTCGGATCTGATCAAGAGACA
GGATGAGGATCGTTTCGCATGATTGAACAAGATGGATTGCACGCAGGTTCTCCGGCCGCTTGGGTGGAGA
GGCTATTCGGCTATGACTGGGCAACAGACAATCGGCTGCTCTGATGCCGCCGTGTTCCGGCTGTCAGCGC
AGGGGCGCCCGGTTCTTTTTGTCAAGACCGACCTGTCCGGTGCCCTGAATGAACTGCAGGACGAGGCAGC
GCGGCTATCGTGGCTGGCCACGACGGGCGTTCCTTGCGCAGCTGTGCTCGACGTTGTCACTGAAGCGGGA
AGGGACTGGCTGCTATTGGGCGAAGTGCCGGGGCAGGATCTCCTGTCATCTCACCTTGCTCCTGCCGAGA
AAGTATCCATCATGGCTGATGCAATGCGGCGGCTGCATACGCTTGATCCGGCTACCTGCCCATTCGACCA
CCAAGCGAAACATCGCATCGAGCGAGCACGTACTCGGATGGAAGCCGGTCTTGTCGATCAGGATGATCTG
GACGAAGAGCATCAGGGGCTCGCGCCAGCCGAACTGTTCGCCAGGCTCAAGGCGCGCATGCCCGACGGCG
AGGATCTCGTCGTGACCCATGGCGATGCCTGCTTGCCGAATATCATGGTGGAAAATGGCCGCTTTTCTGG
ATTCATCGACTGTGGCCGGCTGGGTGTGGCGGACCGCTATCAGGACATAGCGTTGGCTACCCGTGATATT
GCTGAAGAGCTTGGCGGCGAATGGGCTGACCGCTTCCTCGTGCTTTACGGTATCGCCGCTCCCGATTCGC
AGCGCATCGCCTTCTATCGCCTTCTTGACGAGTTCTTCTGAGCGGGACTCTGGGGTTCGAAATGACCGAC
CAAGCGACGCCCAACCTGCCATCACGAGATTTCGATTCCACCGCCGCCTTCTATGAAAGGTTGGGCTTCG
GAATCGTTTTCCGGGACGCCGGCTGGATGATCCTCCAGCGCGGGGATCTCATGCTGGAGTTCTTCGCCCA
CCCCAACTTGTTTATTGCAGCTTATAATGGTTACAAATAAAGCAATAGCATCACAAATTTCACAAATAAA
GCATTTTTTTCACTGCATTCTAGTTGTGGTTTGTCCAAACTCATCAATGTATCTTATCATGTCTGTATAC
CGTCGACCTCTAGCTAGAGCTTGGCGTAATCATGGTCATAGCTGTTTCCTGTGTGAAATTGTTATCCGCT
CACAATTCCACACAACATACGAGCCGGAAGCATAAAGTGTAAAGCCTGGGGTGCCTAATGAGTGAGCTAA
CTCACATTAATTGCGTTGCGCTCACTGCCCGCTTTCCAGTCGGGAAACCTGTCGTGCCAGCTGCATTAAT
GAATCGGCCAACGCGCGGGGAGAGGCGGTTTGCGTATTGGGCGCTCTTCCGCTTCCTCGCTCACTGACTC
GCTGCGCTCGGTCGTTCGGCTGCGGCGAGCGGTATCAGCTCACTCAAAGGCGGTAATACGGTTATCCACA
GAATCAGGGGATAACGCAGGAAAGAACATGTGAGCAAAAGGCCAGCAAAAGGCCAGGAACCGTAAAAAGG
CCGCGTTGCTGGCGTTTTTCCATAGGCTCCGCCCCCCTGACGAGCATCACAAAAATCGACGCTCAAGTCA
GAGGTGGCGAAACCCGACAGGACTATAAAGATACCAGGCGTTTCCCCCTGGAAGCTCCCTCGTGCGCTCT
CCTGTTCCGACCCTGCCGCTTACCGGATACCTGTCCGCCTTTCTCCCTTCGGGAAGCGTGGCGCTTTCTC
ATAGCTCACGCTGTAGGTATCTCAGTTCGGTGTAGGTCGTTCGCTCCAAGCTGGGCTGTGTGCACGAACC
CCCCGTTCAGCCCGACCGCTGCGCCTTATCCGGTAACTATCGTCTTGAGTCCAACCCGGTAAGACACGAC
TTATCGCCACTGGCAGCAGCCACTGGTAACAGGATTAGCAGAGCGAGGTATGTAGGCGGTGCTACAGAGT
TCTTGAAGTGGTGGCCTAACTACGGCTACACTAGAAGAACAGTATTTGGTATCTGCGCTCTGCTGAAGCC
AGTTACCTTCGGAAAAAGAGTTGGTAGCTCTTGATCCGGCAAACAAACCACCGCTGGTAGCGGTGGTTTT
TTTGTTTGCAAGCAGCAGATTACGCGCAGAAAAAAAGGATCTCAAGAAGATCCTTTGATCTTTTCTACGG
GGTCTGACGCTCAGTGGAACGAAAACTCACGTTAAGGGATTTTGGTCATGAGATTATCAAAAAGGATCTT
CACCTAGATCCTTTTAAATTAAAAATGAAGTTTTAAATCAATCTAAAGTATATATGAGTAAACTTGGTCT
GACAGTTACCAATGCTTAATCAGTGAGGCACCTATCTCAGCGATCTGTCTATTTCGTTCATCCATAGTTG
CCTGACTCCCCGTCGTGTAGATAACTACGATACGGGAGGGCTTACCATCTGGCCCCAGTGCTGCAATGAT
ACCGCGAGACCCACGCTCACCGGCTCCAGATTTATCAGCAATAAACCAGCCAGCCGGAAGGGCCGAGCGC
AGAAGTGGTCCTGCAACTTTATCCGCCTCCATCCAGTCTATTAATTGTTGCCGGGAAGCTAGAGTAAGTA
GTTCGCCAGTTAATAGTTTGCGCAACGTTGTTGCCATTGCTACAGGCATCGTGGTGTCACGCTCGTCGTT
TGGTATGGCTTCATTCAGCTCCGGTTCCCAACGATCAAGGCGAGTTACATGATCCCCCATGTTGTGCAAA
AAAGCGGTTAGCTCCTTCGGTCCTCCGATCGTTGTCAGAAGTAAGTTGGCCGCAGTGTTATCACTCATGG
TTATGGCAGCACTGCATAATTCTCTTACTGTCATGCCATCCGTAAGATGCTTTTCTGTGACTGGTGAGTA
CTCAACCAAGTCATTCTGAGAATAGTGTATGCGGCGACCGAGTTGCTCTTGCCCGGCGTCAATACGGGAT
AATACCGCGCCACATAGCAGAACTTTAAAAGTGCTCATCATTGGAAAACGTTCTTCGGGGCGAAAACTCT
CAAGGATCTTACCGCTGTTGAGATCCAGTTCGATGTAACCCACTCGTGCACCCAACTGATCTTCAGCATC
TTTTACTTTCACCAGCGTTTCTGGGTGAGCAAAAACAGGAAGGCAAAATGCCGCAAAAAAGGGAATAAGG
GCGACACGGAAATGTTGAATACTCATACTCTTCCTTTTTCAATATTATTGAAGCATTTATCAGGGTTATT
GTCTCATGAGCGGATACATATTTGAATGTATTTAGAAAAATAAACAAATAGGGGTTCCGCGCACATTTCC
CCGAAAAGTGCCACCTGACGTCGACGGATCGGGAGATCTCCCGATCCCCTATGGTGCACTCTCAGTACAA
TCTGCTCTGATGCCGCATAGTTAAGCCAGTATCTGCTCCCTGCTTGTGTGTTGGAGGTCGCTGAGTAGTG
CGCGAGCAAAATTTAAGCTACAACAAGGCAAGGCTTG
Features (pLannotate 1.2.2; 20 found; start..end, strand, type, name):
     80..459     +  enhancer       CMV enhancer: human cytomegalovirus immediate early enhancer
    460..663     +  promoter       CMV promoter: human cytomegalovirus (CMV) immediate early promoter
    659..692     +  LTR            5' LTR (truncated) (fragment): truncated 5' long terminal repeat (LTR) from HIV-1
    708..726     +  promoter       T7 promoter: promoter for bacteriophage T7 RNA polymerase
    766..1764    +  CDS            CTSL (sequence withheld): CATL1_HUMAN - Also known as CTSL1. Experimental evidence at protein level: Swiss-Prot protein existence level 1. (Microbial infection) Facilitates human coronaviruses SARS- CoV and SARS-CoV-2 infections via proteolysis of coronavirus spike (S) glycoproteins in lysosome for entry into host cell (PubMed:32142651, PubMed:32221306, PubMed:16339146, PubMed:18562523). Proteolysis within lysosomes is sufficient to activate membrane fusion by coronaviruses SARS-CoV and EMC (HCoV-EMC) S as well as Zaire ebolavirus glycoproteins (PubMed:16081529, PubMed:26953343, PubMed:18562523). From Homo sapiens (Hum
   1839..2063    +  polyA_signal   bGH poly(A) signal: bovine growth hormone polyadenylation signal
   2067..2088    +  promoter       SV40 promoter (fragment): SV40 enhancer and early promoter
   2109..2537    +  rep_origin     f1 ori (sequence partly withheld): f1 bacteriophage origin of replication; arrow indicates direction of (+) strand synthesis
   2551..2880    +  promoter       SV40 promoter: SV40 enhancer and early promoter
   2947..3739    +  CDS            NeoR/KanR: aminoglycoside phosphotransferase from Tn5; aph(3')-II (or nptII); confers resistance to neomycin, kanamycin, and G418 (Geneticin®)
   3760..3918    +  CDS            ble (fragment): BLE_KLEPN - Experimental evidence at protein level: Swiss-Prot protein existence level 1. Binding protein with a strong affinity to the bleomycin family of antibiotics. Binds to CL990; an antimitotic-antibiotic compound. From Klebsiella pneumoniae.
   3913..4034    +  polyA_signal   SV40 poly(A) signal: SV40 polyadenylation signal
   4107..4123    -  protein_bind   lac operator: The lac repressor binds to the lac operator to inhibit transcription in E. coli. This inhibition can be relieved by adding lactose or isopropyl-β-D-thiogalactopyranoside (IPTG). lac repressor encoded by lacI
   4131..4161    -  promoter       lac promoter: promoter for the E. coli lac operon
   4176..4197    -  protein_bind   CAP binding site: CAP binding activates transcription in the presence of cAMP. E. coli catabolite activator protein
   4210..4302    -  CDS            lacI (fragment): lac repressor; lacI; The lac repressor binds to the lac operator to inhibit transcription in E. coli. This inhibition can be relieved by adding lactose or isopropyl-β-D-thiogalactopyranoside (IPTG).
   4485..5073    -  rep_origin     ori: high-copy-number ColE1/pMB1/pBR322/pUC origin of replication
   5244..6104    -  CDS            AmpR: β-lactamase; bla; confers resistance to ampicillin, carbenicillin, and related antibiotics
   6105..6209    -  promoter       AmpR promoter: bla
   6268..6320    -  misc_feature   bom (fragment): basis of mobility region from pBR322
