[The description below was written by a language model from this plasmid's Addgene catalogue record and pLannotate feature annotations shown in this document.]
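Description:
hCathepsin L is a mammalian expression plasmid built on the pcDNA3.1(-) backbone, carrying the human cathepsin L (CTSL) coding sequence cloned between the XbaI and PmeI sites of the polylinker. The sequenced construct is about 6.4 kb. It is propagated in E. coli at high copy from a ColE1/pUC-type origin under ampicillin selection (β-lactamase expressed from its own promoter). It also carries an f1 origin, which permits single-stranded DNA production. For mammalian cells, an SV40 enhancer/early promoter drives the Tn5 neomycin phosphotransferase gene, followed by an SV40 polyadenylation signal, so stable transfectants can be selected with G418.

The CTSL open reading frame sits downstream of the human cytomegalovirus immediate early enhancer and promoter and is terminated by the bovine growth hormone polyadenylation signal, an arrangement that gives strong constitutive expression in most mammalian cell lines. A T7 promoter lies between the CMV promoter and the insert, serving as a sequencing primer site and allowing in vitro transcription. The catalogue record lists a C-terminal C9 epitope tag on the insert, useful for antibody-based detection or purification of the protease. The automated annotation does not mark the tag separately. Several small annotated fragments (a short HIV-1 LTR match, and ble, lacI and bom pieces) appear to be partial sequence matches within the backbone rather than functional elements.

The associated work concerns the dependence of SARS coronavirus entry on cathepsin L in ACE2-expressing cells. The plasmid is therefore suited to supplying or overexpressing this lysosomal cysteine protease in cultured cells, for example to test its role in proteolytic activation of viral glycoproteins.
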