Addgene plasmid #11250: hCathepsin L
Purpose: Mammalian expression of human cathepsin L
Depositing lab: Hyeryun Choe. Depositing organization: Boston Children's Hospital. Publication: SARS coronavirus, but not human coronavirus NL63, utilizes cathepsin L to infect ACE2-expressing cells. Huang IC, Bosch BJ, Li F, Li W, Lee KH, Ghiran S, Vasilieva N, Dermody TS, Harrison SC, Dormitzer PR, Farzan M, Rottier PJ, Choe H. J Biol Chem. 2006 Feb 10;281(6):3198-203. doi: 10.1074/jbc.M508381200. Epub 2005 Dec 8. PubMed 16339146.
Backbone
  Vector backbone: pcDNA3.1(-)
  Backbone manufacturer: Invitrogen
  Backbone size w/o insert (bp): 5428
  Vector type: Mammalian Expression
  Selectable markers: Neomycin (select with G418)
Growth in bacteria
  Bacterial resistance: Ampicillin, 100 μg/mL
  Growth temperature: 37°C
  Growth strain: DH5alpha
  Copy number: High Copy
Gene/Insert
  Gene/Insert name: cathepsin L
  Species: H. sapiens (human)
  Entrez Gene: CTSL (a.k.a. CATL, CTSL1, MEP)
  Tag / fusion protein: C9 (GTETSQVAPA) (C terminal on insert)
  Cloning method: Restriction Enzyme; 5′ cloning site XbaI (not destroyed); 3′ cloning site PmeI (not destroyed)
  Sequencing primers: 5′ T7
Terms and licenses: Academic/Nonprofit Terms; Industry Terms
Depositor comments: See author's map for more information.
How to cite: hCathepsin L was a gift from Hyeryun Choe (Addgene plasmid # 11250 ; http://n2t.net/addgene:11250 ; RRID:Addgene_11250)
